Addgene plasmid #210179: pRH3178
Purpose: Protein quality control substrate and associated control YIp ADE2-LEU2 pTDH3::ade1-G54V-GFP::tADH1
Depositing lab: Randy Hampton. Depositing organization: University of California, San Diego (UCSD). Publication: Exploring the "misfolding problem" by systematic discovery and analysis of functional-but-degraded proteins. Flagg MP, Lam B, Lam DK, Le TM, Kao A, Slaiwa YI, Hampton RY. Mol Biol Cell. 2023 Dec 1;34(13):ar125. doi: 10.1091/mbc.E23-06-0248. Epub 2023 Sep 20. PubMed 37729018.
Backbone
  Vector backbone: pRH3022
  Vector type: Yeast Expression
Growth in bacteria
  Bacterial resistance: Ampicillin, 100 μg/mL
  Growth temperature: 37°C
  Growth strain: DH5alpha
  Copy number: High Copy
Gene/Insert
  Gene/Insert name: YIp ADE2-LEU2 pTDH3::ade1-G54V-GFP::tADH1
  Species: S. cerevisiae (budding yeast)
  Mutation: G54V
  Entrez Gene: ADE2 (a.k.a. YOR128C)
  Cloning method: Gibson Cloning
Terms and licenses: Academic/Nonprofit Terms; Industry Terms: Not Available to Industry
How to cite: pRH3178 was a gift from Randy Hampton (Addgene plasmid # 210179 ; http://n2t.net/addgene:210179 ; RRID:Addgene_210179)
