[The description below was written by a language model from this plasmid's Addgene catalogue record and pLannotate feature annotations shown in this document.]
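Description:
pRH3178 is a yeast integrating plasmid (YIp) built on the pRH3022 backbone for expression in Saccharomyces cerevisiae. The 10,066 nt sequence contains no yeast replication origin (no 2μ or CEN/ARS element is annotated), consistent with a vector that must integrate into the genome to be maintained. In E. coli it is propagated through a high-copy ColE1/pUC-type origin and selected with ampicillin via the bla gene. Remnants of a pBluescript-style backbone are also present: an f1 origin, lac promoter/operator and lacZα fragments, flanking T3 and T7 promoters, and MCS fragments. Two yeast markers are carried, each with its native promoter: ADE2 and LEU2. These provide adenine and leucine prototrophy selection, and presumably homology for targeting. The record does not state which locus is used for integration or how the plasmid is linearised.

The payload is a single expression cassette in which the strong constitutive TDH3 (GAP) promoter drives the ADE1 coding sequence carrying a G54V substitution, fused at its C-terminus to GFP and terminated by the ADH1 terminator. ADE1 encodes an enzyme of purine biosynthesis. Note that the catalogue's gene link points to ADE2, which is the marker rather than the insert. According to the stated purpose, the construct belongs to a set of protein quality control substrates and matched controls, from work on mutant proteins that remain functional but are degraded. The GFP tag would allow the steady-state level and turnover of the mutant Ade1 protein to be followed by fluorescence or immunodetection in yeast strains of interest. The record does not specify whether this allele serves as the substrate or the control.
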