Features (pLannotate 1.2.2; 25 found; start..end, strand, type, name):
     26..669     +  promoter       GAP promoter: S. cerevisiae TDH3; promoter for glyceraldehyde-3-phosphate dehydrogenase
    675..719     +  misc_feature   MCS (fragment): pBluescript multiple cloning site
    720..1637    +  CDS            ADE1: PUR7_YEAST - Experimental evidence at protein level: Swiss-Prot protein existence level 1. From Saccharomyces cerevisiae (strain ATCC 204508 / S288c) (Baker's yeast).
   1665..2378    +  CDS            GFP: Aequoria victoria green fluorescent protein
   2399..2586    +  terminator     ADH1 terminator: S. cerevisiae ADH1; transcription terminator for the S. cerevisiae alcohol dehydrogenase 1 (ADH1) gene
   2591..2609    -  promoter       T7 promoter: promoter for bacteriophage T7 RNA polymerase
   2617..2772    +  CDS            lacZα (fragment): LacZα fragment of β-galactosidase; lacZ fragment
   2776..3204    +  rep_origin     f1 ori (sequence partly withheld): f1 bacteriophage origin of replication; arrow indicates direction of (+) strand synthesis
   3232..3283    -  misc_feature   bom (fragment): basis of mobility region from pBR322
   3439..5151    -  CDS            ADE2: PUR6_YEAST - Experimental evidence at protein level: Swiss-Prot protein existence level 1. From Saccharomyces cerevisiae (strain ATCC 204508 / S288c) (Baker's yeast).
   5152..5527    -  promoter       ADE2 promoter: S. cerevisiae ADE2
   5538..5651    +  rep_origin     f1 ori (fragment): f1 bacteriophage origin of replication; arrow indicates direction of (+) strand synthesis
   5652..5751    -  misc_feature   bom (fragment): basis of mobility region from pBR322
   5853..5888    -  CDS            rop (fragment): Rop protein, which maintains plasmids at low copy number; rop
   6201..7295    -  CDS            LEU2: 3-isopropylmalate dehydrogenase, required for leucine biosynthesis; S. cerevisiae LEU2; yeast auxotrophic marker
   7296..7703    -  promoter       LEU2 promoter: S. cerevisiae LEU2
   7871..7975    +  promoter       AmpR promoter: bla
   7976..8836    +  CDS            AmpR: β-lactamase; bla; confers resistance to ampicillin, carbenicillin, and related antibiotics
   9007..9595    +  rep_origin     ori: high-copy-number ColE1/pMB1/pBR322/pUC origin of replication
   9778..9870    +  CDS            lacI (fragment): lac repressor; lacI; The lac repressor binds to the lac operator to inhibit transcription in E. coli. This inhibition can be relieved by adding lactose or isopropyl-β-D-thiogalactopyranoside (IPTG).
   9883..9904    +  protein_bind   CAP binding site: CAP binding activates transcription in the presence of cAMP. E. coli catabolite activator protein
   9919..9949    +  promoter       lac promoter: promoter for the E. coli lac operon
   9957..9973    +  protein_bind   lac operator: The lac repressor binds to the lac operator to inhibit transcription in E. coli. This inhibition can be relieved by adding lactose or isopropyl-β-D-thiogalactopyranoside (IPTG). lac repressor encoded by lacI
  10018..10036   +  promoter       T3 promoter: promoter for bacteriophage T3 RNA polymerase
  10049..7       +  misc_feature   MCS (fragment) (across the origin): pBluescript multiple cloning site
>Addgene plasmid #210179 | pRH3178 | addgene full sequence | sequence record 416318 | Addgene NGS Result
GGCCGCTGCTTGGCGGTCGAGTTTATCATTATCAATACTGCCATTTCAAAGAATACGTAAATAATTAATA
GTAGTGATTTTCCTAACTTTATTTAGTCAAAAAATTAGCCTTTTAATTCTGCTGTAACCCGTACATGCCC
AAAATAGGGGGCGGGTTACACAGAATATATAACATCGTAGGTGTCTGGGTGAACAGTTTATTCCTGGCAT
CCACTAAATATAATGGAGCCCGCTTTTTAAGCTGGCATCCAGAAAAAAAAAGAATCCCAGCACCAAAATA
TTGTTTTCTTCACCAACCATCAGTTCATAGGTCCATTCTCTTAGCGCAACTACAGAGAACAGGGGCACAA
ACAGGCAAAAAACGGGCACAACCTCAATGGAGTGATGCAACCTGCCTGGAGTAAATGATGACACAAGGCA
ATTGACCCACGCATGTATCTATCTCATTTTCTTACACCTTCTATTACCTTCTGCTCTCTCTGATTTGGAA
AAAGCTGAAAAAAAAGGTTGAAACCAGTTCCCTGAAATTATTCCCCTACTTGACTAATAAGTATATAAAG
ACGGTAGGTATTGATTGTAATTCTGTAAATCTATTTCTTAAACTTCTTAAATTCTACTTTTATAGTTAGT
CTTTTTTTTAGTTTTAAAACACCAAGAACTTAGTTTCGACGGATCTGCAGGAATTCGATATCAAGCTTAT
CGATACCGTCGACCTCGAGATGTCAATTACGAAGACTGAACTGGACGGTATATTGCCATTGGTGGCCAGA
GGTAAAGTTAGAGACATATATGAGGTAGACGCTGGTACGTTGCTGTTTGTTGCTACGGATCGTATCTCTG
CATATGACGTTATTATGGAAAACAGCATTCCTGAAAAGGTGATCCTATTGACCAAACTGTCAGAGTTCTG
GTTCAAGTTCCTGTCCAACGATGTTCGTAATCATTTGGTCGACATCGCCCCAGGTAAGACTATTTTCGAT
TATCTACCTGCAAAATTGAGCGAACCAAAGTACAAAACGCAACTAGAAGACCGCTCTCTATTGGTTCACA
AACATAAACTAATTCCATTGGAAGTAATTGTCAGAGGCTACATCACCGGATCTGCTTGGAAAGAGTACGT
AAAAACAGGTACTGTGCATGGTTTGAAACAACCTCAAGGACTTAAAGAATCTCAAGAGTTCCCAGAACCA
ATCTTCACCCCATCGACCAAGGCTGAACAAGGTGAACATGACGAAAACATCTCTCCTGCCCAGGCCGCTG
AGCTGGTGGGTGAAGATTTGTCACGTAGAGTGGCAGAACTGGCTGTAAAACTGTACTCCAAGTGCAAAGA
TTATGCTAAGGAGAAGGGCATCATCATCGCAGACACTAAATTCGAATTCGGTATTGACGAAAAGACCAAT
GAAATTATTCTAGTGGACGAGGTGCTAACGCCAGACTCCTCTAGATTCTGGAACGGTGCCTCTTATAAGG
TAGGAGAATCCCAAGATTCTTACGATAAGCAATTTTTAAGAGACTGGCTTACTGCTAATAAGTTGAACGG
TGTTAACGGCGTCAAAATGCCCCAAGACATTGTCGACAGGACAAGGGCCAAATATATAGAGGCTTATGAA
ACATTGACAGGGTCTAAATGGTCTCACGGTCGACGGATCCCCGGGTTAATTAACAGTAAAGGAGAAGAAC
TTTTCACTGGAGTTGTCCCAATTCTTGTTGAATTAGATGGTGATGTTAATGGGCACAAATTTTCTGTCAG
TGGAGAGGGTGAAGGTGATGCAACATACGGAAAACTTACCCTTAAATTTATTTGCACTACTGGAAAACTA
CCTGTTCCATGGCCAACACTTGTCACTACTTTCACTTATGGTGTTCAATGCTTTTCAAGATACCCAGATC
ATATGAAACGGCATGACTTTTTCAAGAGTGCCATGCCCGAAGGTTATGTACAGGAAAGAACTATATTTTT
CAAAGATGACGGGAACTACAAGACACGTGCTGAAGTCAAGTTTGAAGGTGATACCCTTGTTAATAGAATC
GAGTTAAAAGGTATTGATTTTAAAGAAGATGGAAACATTCTTGGACACAAATTGGAATACAACTATAACT
CACACAATGTATACATCATGGCAGACAAACAAAAGAATGGAATCAAAGTTAACTTCAAAATTAGACACAA
CATTGAAGATGGAAGCGTTCAACTAGCAGACCATTATCAACAAAATACTCCAATTGGCGATGGCCCTGTC
CTTTTACCAGACAACCATTACCTGTCCACACAATCTGCCCTTTCGAAAGATCCCAACGAAAAGAGAGACC
ACATGGTCCTTCTTGAGTTTGTAACAGCTGCTGGGATTACACATGGCATGGATGAACTATACAAATAGGG
CGCGCCACTTCTAAATAAGCGAATTTCTTATGATTTATGATTTTTATTATTAAATAAGTTATAAAAAAAA
TAAGTGTATACAAATTTTAAAGTGACTCTTAGGTTTTAAAACGAAAATTCTTATTCTTGAGTAACTCTTT
CCTGTAGGTCAGGTTGCTTTCTCAGGTATAGTATGAGGTCGCTCTTATTGACCACACCTCTACCGGCAGC
CCTATAGTGAGTCGTATTACGCGCGCTCACTGGCCGTCGTTTTACAACGTCGTGACTGGGAAAACCCTGG
CGTTACCCAACTTAATCGCCTTGCAGCACATCCCCCTTTCGCCAGCTGGCGTAATAGCGAAGAGGCCCGC
ACCGATCGCCCTTCCCAACAGTTGCGCAGCCTGAATGGCGAATGG
[124 nt withheld, positions 2776-2899]
C
[91 nt withheld, positions 2901-2991]
A
[49 nt withheld, positions 2993-3041]
CCTTTGACGTTGGAGTCCACGTTCTTT
[37 nt withheld, positions 3069-3105]
ACCCTATCTCGGTCTATTCTTTTGATTTATAAGGGATTTTGCCGATTTCGGCCTATTGGTTAAAAAATGA
GCTGATTTAACAAAAATTTAACGCGAATTTTAACAAAATATTAACGCTTACAATTTCCTGATGCGGTATT
TTCTCCTTACGCATCTGTGCGGTATTTCACACCGCATAGATCTTATGTATGAAATTCTTAAAAAAGGACA
CCTGTAAGCGTTGATTTCTATGTATGAAGTCCACATTTGATGTAATCATAACAAAGCCTAAAAAATAGGT
ATATCATTTTATAATTATTTGCTGTACAAGTATATCAATAAACTTATATATTACTTGTTTTCTAGATAAG
CTTCGTAACCGACAGTTTCTAACTTTTGTGCTTTGACAAGAACTTCTTCTTCTTGCTTTAATAAAAACTG
TTCCATTTTCGTTGTATAACTTGAATCATAAGCGCCAAGCAGTCTGACAGCCAACAGCGCAGCGTTCGTA
CTATTATTAATAGCGACGGTAGCTACTGGAACACCTCTAGGCATTTGCACAATTGAATGTAAAGAATCTA
CTCCATCTAGACAAGAACCTTTTACGGGCACACCGATGACAGGAAGTGGTGTCATTGCAGCCACCATACC
TGGCAAGTGAGCAGCCCCACCAGCTCCAGCGATAATTGTTTTAATTCCACGCTTGCTTGCGGAAATAGCA
TATGCTGACATCCTATGTGGAGTTCTATGAGCAGAGACTATTGTCACTTCAAATGGAACGCCAAAATCTT
TTAAAACCGCACATGCGGCAGACATTACCGGCAAGTCAGAGTCTGATCCCATGATGATTCCAACCAATGG
TTTGACCATTGCTTCCAAGTCCAACTTTTGAGCGACAGAGATTTTGATTGGAATATCAGTTCTACCTGTA
ATGTAGTTCAGCCTTTGTTCACATTCCGCCATACTGGAGGCAATAATATTTATGTGACCTACTTTTCTGT
TAGGTCTAGACTCTTTTCCATATAAGTACACTGAGGAACCTGGAGTCGCCAATGCTCTTTCGCAAGTTTC
TAGCTCTTTATCTTTTGTATGTTTGTCTCCAAGAACATTTAGCATAATGGCGTTCGTTGTAATGGTGGAG
AAAGATGTGAAATTCTTTGGCATTGGCAAATCCAATATTGATCTCAAATGAGCTTCAAATTGAGAAGTGA
CGCAAGCATCAATGGTATAATGTCCAGAGTTGTGAGGCCTTGGGGCAATTTCGTTAATAAGCAATTCCCC
TGTTTCTAAATAGAACATTTCCACACCAAATATACCACAACCGGGAAAAGATTTGATTGCATTTTCTGCC
AACAACTTCGCCTTAAGTTGAACGGAGTCCGGAACTCTAGCAGGCGCATAACATAAGTCACAAATATTGT
CCTTGTGGATAGTCTCTACAATTGGGTAAGAAAACACTAAACCGTTAACAGACCTCACAATCATGACTGC
TAATTCTTTAGTAAATGGTGCCCATTTTTCGGCGTACAAAGGACGATCCTTCAGTACTTCCAAAGCTTCC
GGAATCATTTCCTTATTCTTTACAACGAAGTTACCTCTTCCATCGTATGCCAAAGTCCTCGACTTCAAGA
CGAATGGAAAACCCAAATCTCTTCCAACATTCAATAGGGACGTCTCACTGGCTTGTTCCACAGGAACACT
TTGGGTAACTGCTATACCATTTTTGATTAAATGCTCTTTTTGAATATATTTGTCTTGTATCAATCTGATT
GTTTCTGGAGAAGGGTAAATTTTTAATTTGGGATGTTTTACTTGAAGATTCTTTAGTGTAGGAACATCAA
CATGCTCAATCTCAATCGTTAGCACATCACATTTTTCAGCTAGTTTTTCGATATCAAGAGGATTGGAAAA
GGAGCCATTAACGTGGTCATTGGAGTTGCTTATTTGTTTGGCAGGAGAATTTTCAGCATCTAGTATTACC
GTCTTAATGTTGAGCCTGTTTGCTGCCTCAACAATCATACGTCCCAATTGTCCCCCTCCTAATATACCAA
CTGTTCTAGAATCCATACTTGATTGTTTTGTCCGATTTTCTTGTTTTTCTTGATTGTTATAGTAGGATGT
ACTTAGAAGAGAGATCCAACGATTTTACGCACCAATTTATACATGAAATGCTCCATAATATTGTCCATTT
AGTTCTTAATAAAAGGTCAGCAAGAGTCAATCACTTAGTATTACCCGGTTCGTAGCCATGCAACAAGAGT
CATTTGTCAGCATAGCTGTAATAATCAATCATGACGTAAGAAATGTATCATAATTAAAAGTTGTTAAAGA
TGTCAGTGTTATGTTGGTGTTACAAAATTCTCGGCTTCTCACTAATATTTAATATCTCTTAAATTTTATC
TGTCTTTGATTCTTTTAAGAAAAGTTATGTATTATTCAAGAATTAATTCAGATCTATTCTTTTGATTTAT
AAGGGATTTTGCCGATTTCGGCCTATTGGTTAAAAAATGAGCTGATTTAACAAAAATTTAACGCGAATTT
TAACAAAATATTAACGCTTACAATTTCCTGATGCGGTATTTTCTCCTTACGCATCTGTGCGGTATTTCAC
ACCGCATATGGTGCACTCTCAGTACAATCTGCTCTGATGCCGCATAGTTAAGCCAGCCCCGACACCCGCC
AACACCCGCTGACGCGCCCTGACGGGCTTGTCTGCTCCCGGCATCCGCTTACAGACAAGCTGTGACCGTC
TCCGGGAGCTGCATGTGTCAGAGGTTTTCACCGTCATCACCGAAACGCGCGAGACGAAAGGGCCTCGTGA
TACGCCTATTTTTATAGGTTAATGTCATGATCTTTTTGTGTGGTGCCCTCCTCCTTGTCAATATTAATGT
TAAAGTGCAATTCTTTTTCCTTATCACGTTGAGCCATTAGTATCAATTTGCTTACCTGTATTCCTTTACA
TCCTCCTTTTTCTCCTTCTTGATAAATGTATGTAGATTGCGTATATAGTTTCGTCTACCCTATGAACATA
TTCCATTTTGTAATTTCGTGTCGTTTCTATTATGAATTTCATTTATAAAGTTTATGTACAAATATCATAA
AAAAAGAGAATCTTTTTAAGCAAGGATTTTCTTAACTTCTTCGGCGACAGCATCACCGACTTCGGTGGTA
CTGTTGGAACCACCTAAATCACCAGTTCTGATACCTGCATCCAAAACCTTTTTAACTGCATCTTCAATGG
CCTTACCTTCTTCAGGCAAGTTCAATGACAATTTCAACATCATTGCAGCAGACAAGATAGTGGCGATAGG
GTTGACCTTATTCTTTGGCAAATCTGGAGCAGAACCGTGGCATGGTTCGTACAAACCAAATGCGGTGTTC
TTGTCTGGCAAAGAGGCCAAGGACGCAGATGGCAACAAACCCAAGGAACCTGGGATAACGGAGGCTTCAT
CGGAGATGATATCACCAAACATGTTGCTGGTGATTATAATACCATTTAGGTGGGTTGGGTTCTTAACTAG
GATCATGGCGGCAGAATCAATCAATTGATGTTGAACCTTCAATGTAGGGAATTCGTTCTTGATGGTTTCC
TCCACAGTTTTTCTCCATAATCTTGAAGAGGCCAAAACATTAGCTTTATCCAAGGACCAAATAGGCAATG
GTGGCTCATGTTGTAGGGCCATGAAAGCGGCCATTCTTGTGATTCTTTGCACTTCTGGAACGGTGTATTG
TTCACTATCCCAAGCGACACCATCACCATCGTCTTCCTTTCTCTTACCAAAGTAAATACCTCCCACTAAT
TCTCTGACAACAACGAAGTCAGTACCTTTAGCAAATTGTGGCTTGATTGGAGATAAGTCTAAAAGAGAGT
CGGATGCAAAGTTACATGGTCTTAAGTTGGCGTACAATTGAAGTTCTTTACGGATTTTTAGTAAACCTTG
TTCAGGTCTAACACTACCGGTACCCCATTTAGGACCACCCACAGCACCTAACAAAACGGCATCAGCCTTC
TTGGAGGCTTCCAGCGCCTCATCTGGAAGTGGAACACCTGTAGCATCGATAGCAGCACCACCAATTAAAT
GATTTTCGAAATCGAACTTGACATTGGAACGAACATCAGAAATAGCTTTAAGAACCTTAATGGCTTCGGC
TGTGATTTCTTGACCAACGTGGTCACCTGGCAAAACGACGATCTTCTTAGGGGCAGACATTAGAATGGTA
TATCCTTGAAATATATATATATATATTGCTGAAATGTAAAAGGTAAGAAAAGTTAGAAAGTAAGACGATT
GCTAACCACCTATTGGAAAAAACAATAGGTCCTTAAATAATATTGTCAACTTCAAGTATTGTGATGCAAG
CATTTAGTCATGAACGCTTCTCTATTCTATATGAAAAGCCGGTTCCGGCGCTCTCACCTTTCCTTTTTCT
CCCAATTTTTCAGTTGAAAAAGGTATATGCGTCAGGCGACCTCTGAAATTAACAAAAAATTTCCAGTCAT
CGAATTTGATTCTGTGCGATAGCGCCCCTGTGTGTTCTCGTTATGTTGAGGAAAAAAATAATGGTTGCTA
AGAGATTCGAACTCTTGCATCTTACGATACCTGAGTATTCCCACAGTTAACTGCGGTCAAGATATTTCTT
GAATCAGGCGCCTTAGACCGCTCGGCCAAACAACCAATTACTTGTTGAGAAATAGAGTATAATTATCCTA
TAAATATAACGTTTTTGAACACACATGAACAAGGAAGTACAGGAGACGTCAGGTGGCACTTTTCGGGGAA
ATGTGCGCGGAACCCCTATTTGTTTATTTTTCTAAATACATTCAAATATGTATCCGCTCATGAGACAATA
ACCCTGATAAATGCTTCAATAATATTGAAAAAGGAAGAGTATGAGTATTCAACATTTCCGTGTCGCCCTT
ATTCCCTTTTTTGCGGCATTTTGCCTTCCTGTTTTTGCTCACCCAGAAACGCTGGTGAAAGTAAAAGATG
CTGAAGATCAGTTGGGTGCACGAGTGGGTTACATCGAACTGGATCTCAACAGCGGTAAGATCCTTGAGAG
TTTTCGCCCCGAAGAACGTTTTCCAATGATGAGCACTTTTAAAGTTCTGCTATGTGGCGCGGTATTATCC
CGTATTGACGCCGGGCAAGAGCAACTCGGTCGCCGCATACACTATTCTCAGAATGACTTGGTTGAGTACT
CACCAGTCACAGAAAAGCATCTTACGGATGGCATGACAGTAAGAGAATTATGCAGTGCTGCCATAACCAT
GAGTGATAACACTGCGGCCAACTTACTTCTGACAACGATCGGAGGACCGAAGGAGCTAACCGCTTTTTTG
CACAACATGGGGGATCATGTAACTCGCCTTGATCGTTGGGAACCGGAGCTGAATGAAGCCATACCAAACG
ACGAGCGTGACACCACGATGCCTGTAGCAATGGCAACAACGTTGCGCAAACTATTAACTGGCGAACTACT
TACTCTAGCTTCCCGGCAACAATTAATAGACTGGATGGAGGCGGATAAAGTTGCAGGACCACTTCTGCGC
TCGGCCCTTCCGGCTGGCTGGTTTATTGCTGATAAATCTGGAGCCGGTGAGCGTGGGTCTCGCGGTATCA
TTGCAGCACTGGGGCCAGATGGTAAGCCCTCCCGTATCGTAGTTATCTACACGACGGGGAGTCAGGCAAC
TATGGATGAACGAAATAGACAGATCGCTGAGATAGGTGCCTCACTGATTAAGCATTGGTAACTGTCAGAC
CAAGTTTACTCATATATACTTTAGATTGATTTAAAACTTCATTTTTAATTTAAAAGGATCTAGGTGAAGA
TCCTTTTTGATAATCTCATGACCAAAATCCCTTAACGTGAGTTTTCGTTCCACTGAGCGTCAGACCCCGT
AGAAAAGATCAAAGGATCTTCTTGAGATCCTTTTTTTCTGCGCGTAATCTGCTGCTTGCAAACAAAAAAA
CCACCGCTACCAGCGGTGGTTTGTTTGCCGGATCAAGAGCTACCAACTCTTTTTCCGAAGGTAACTGGCT
TCAGCAGAGCGCAGATACCAAATACTGTTCTTCTAGTGTAGCCGTAGTTAGGCCACCACTTCAAGAACTC
TGTAGCACCGCCTACATACCTCGCTCTGCTAATCCTGTTACCAGTGGCTGCTGCCAGTGGCGATAAGTCG
TGTCTTACCGGGTTGGACTCAAGACGATAGTTACCGGATAAGGCGCAGCGGTCGGGCTGAACGGGGGGTT
CGTGCACACAGCCCAGCTTGGAGCGAACGACCTACACCGAACTGAGATACCTACAGCGTGAGCTATGAGA
AAGCGCCACGCTTCCCGAAGGGAGAAAGGCGGACAGGTATCCGGTAAGCGGCAGGGTCGGAACAGGAGAG
CGCACGAGGGAGCTTCCAGGGGGAAACGCCTGGTATCTTTATAGTCCTGTCGGGTTTCGCCACCTCTGAC
TTGAGCGTCGATTTTTGTGATGCTCGTCAGGGGGGCGGAGCCTATGGAAAAACGCCAGCAACGCGGCCTT
TTTACGGTTCCTGGCCTTTTGCTGGCCTTTTGCTCACATGTTCTTTCCTGCGTTATCCCCTGATTCTGTG
GATAACCGTATTACCGCCTTTGAGTGAGCTGATACCGCTCGCCGCAGCCGAACGACCGAGCGCAGCGAGT
CAGTGAGCGAGGAAGCGGAAGAGCGCCCAATACGCAAACCGCCTCTCCCCGCGCGTTGGCCGATTCATTA
ATGCAGCTGGCACGACAGGTTTCCCGACTGGAAAGCGGGCAGTGAGCGCAACGCAATTAATGTGAGTTAG
CTCACTCATTAGGCACCCCAGGCTTTACACTTTATGCTTCCGGCTCGTATGTTGTGTGGAATTGTGAGCG
GATAACAATTTCACACAGGAAACAGCTATGACCATGATTACGCCAAGCGCGCAATTAACCCTCACTAAAG
GGAACAAAAGCTGGAGCTCCACCGCGGTGGC
